Addgene plasmid #110802: pET28b-PaODH
Purpose: Expresses PaODH and opine dehydrogenase from Pseudomonas aeruginosa
Depositing lab: Audrey Lamb. Depositing organization: University of Kansas. Publication: Biosynthesis of an Opine Metallophore by Pseudomonas aeruginosa. McFarlane JS, Lamb AL. Biochemistry. 2017 Nov 14;56(45):5967-5971. doi: 10.1021/acs.biochem.7b00804. Epub 2017 Nov 3. PubMed 29091735.
Backbone
  Vector backbone: pET28b
  Backbone manufacturer: Novagen
  Backbone size w/o insert (bp): 5369
  Total vector size (bp): 6680
  Vector type: Bacterial Expression
Growth in bacteria
  Bacterial resistance: Kanamycin, 50 μg/mL
  Growth temperature: 37°C
  Growth strain: DH5alpha
  Copy number: High Copy
Gene/Insert
  Gene/Insert name: Pa4835 (alt name: PaODH - opine dehydrogenase from Pseudomonas aeruginosa)
  Species: Pseudomonas aeruginosa PAO1
  Insert size (bp): 1311
  GenBank ID: NP_253522.1
  Promoter: T7
  Tag / fusion protein: Hexahistidine tag (N terminal on backbone)
  Cloning method: Restriction Enzyme; 5′ cloning site NdeI (not destroyed); 3′ cloning site XhoI (not destroyed)
  Sequencing primers: 5′ pET Upstream; 3′ T7 Reverse
Resource information
  A portion of this plasmid was derived from a plasmid made by: Gene was synthesized by Genscript
Terms and licenses: Academic/Nonprofit Terms; Industry Terms: Not Available to Industry
How to cite: pET28b-PaODH was a gift from Audrey Lamb (Addgene plasmid # 110802 ; http://n2t.net/addgene:110802 ; RRID:Addgene_110802)
