[The description below was written by a language model from this plasmid's Addgene catalogue record and pLannotate feature annotations shown in this document.]
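Description:
pET28b-PaODH is a bacterial expression plasmid built on the Novagen pET28b backbone for producing the opine dehydrogenase of Pseudomonas aeruginosa PAO1 (locus Pa4835, annotated in the feature table as cntM, also known as zrmC) in E. coli. The synthesized gene was inserted between the NdeI and XhoI sites, both of which are retained. This places the gene in frame behind the vector-encoded N-terminal hexahistidine tag and a thrombin cleavage site, so the tag can be removed after affinity purification. A second short His-coding stretch lies downstream of the insert, as is normal for pET28. The record lists only the N-terminal tag, and it does not say whether the insert carries a stop codon that would exclude the downstream stretch.

Transcription is driven by the T7 promoter, which is followed by a lac operator, the strong T7 gene 10 ribosome binding site and, past the insert, the T7 terminator. The plasmid also carries lacI under its own promoter. Expression therefore stays repressed until IPTG is added, and it requires a host that supplies T7 RNA polymerase.

Selection is by kanamycin resistance (aph(3')-Ia). Replication relies on a pBR322-type ColE1 origin accompanied by bom and rop. The catalogue lists the plasmid as high copy, although rop normally moderates copy number. An f1 origin is also present. The short tetracycline-resistance fragments and the capTEV, SET1 and AmpR promoter fragment calls appear to be backbone remnants or partial annotation matches rather than functional parts. The sequenced record is 6,591 nt, slightly shorter than the 6,680 bp stated in the catalogue.

The construct was made to obtain recombinant enzyme for studying the biosynthesis of an opine metallophore by P. aeruginosa.
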