Features (pLannotate 1.2.2; 21 found; start..end, strand, type, name):
      1..19      +  promoter       T7 promoter: promoter for bacteriophage T7 RNA polymerase
     20..44      +  protein_bind   lac operator: The lac repressor binds to the lac operator to inhibit transcription in E. coli. This inhibition can be relieved by adding lactose or isopropyl-β-D-thiogalactopyranoside (IPTG). lac repressor encoded by lacI
     59..81      +  RBS            RBS: efficient ribosome binding site from bacteriophage T7 gene 10 (Olins and Rangwala, 1989)
    100..116     +  CDS            capTEV™ (fragment): composite tag for in vivo biotinylation, TEV protease cleavage, and 6xHis tagging
    127..144     +  CDS            thrombin site: thrombin recognition and cleavage site
    148..1446    +  CDS            cntM: ODH_PSEAE - Also known as zrmC From Pseudomonas aeruginosa (strain ATCC 15692 / DSM 22644 / CIP 104116 / JCM 14847 / LMG 12228 / 1C / PRS 101 / PAO1).
   1456..1473    +  CDS            9xHis (fragment): 9xHis affinity tag
   1483..1532    +  CDS            SET1 (fragment): solubility-enhancement tag derived from T7 phage gene 10B
   1540..1587    +  terminator     T7 terminator: transcription terminator for bacteriophage T7 RNA polymerase
   1624..2052    +  rep_origin     f1 ori (sequence partly withheld): f1 bacteriophage origin of replication; arrow indicates direction of (+) strand synthesis
   2105..2162    +  promoter       AmpR promoter (fragment): bla
   2171..2986    -  CDS            KanR: aminoglycoside phosphotransferase; aph(3')-Ia; confers resistance to kanamycin in bacteria or G418 (Geneticin®) in eukaryotes
   3108..3696    +  rep_origin     ori: high-copy-number ColE1/pMB1/pBR322/pUC origin of replication
   3882..4021    -  misc_feature   bom: basis of mobility region from pBR322
   4123..4314    -  CDS            rop: Rop protein, which maintains plasmids at low copy number; rop
   4331..4711    +  CDS            YPB1_ECOLX: Protein predicted: Swiss-Prot protein existence level 4. From Escherichia coli.
   4783..5074    -  CDS            TcR (fragment): tetracycline efflux protein; tet; confers resistance to tetracycline
   5089..5110    -  protein_bind   CAP binding site: CAP binding activates transcription in the presence of cAMP. E. coli catabolite activator protein
   5123..6205    -  CDS            lacI: lac repressor; lacI; The lac repressor binds to the lac operator to inhibit transcription in E. coli. This inhibition can be relieved by adding lactose or isopropyl-β-D-thiogalactopyranoside (IPTG).
   6206..6283    -  promoter       lacI promoter: lacI
   6291..6570    -  CDS            TcR (fragment): tetracycline efflux protein; tet; confers resistance to tetracycline
>Addgene plasmid #110802 | pET28b-PaODH | addgene full sequence | sequence record 220085 | Addgene NGS Result
TAATACGACTCACTATAGGGGAATTGTGAGCGGATAACAATTCCCCTCTAGAAATAATTTTGTTTAACTT
TAAGAAGGAGATATACCATGGGCAGCAGCCATCATCATCATCATCACAGCAGCGGCCTGGTGCCGCGCGG
CAGCCATATGAACGCGGCGGACGAGAGCCTGGGTAACGTGCTGCTGGTTGGTCTGGGTGCGGTGGCGATC
CAGGTTGCGCTGGATCTGCGTCGTCATGGTGCGGGCCGTCTGGGTGCGCTGAACCACCCGGGTCGTCGTA
GCCAACGTATTGCGGAGGCGCTGGCGCGTGGTGCGTGCCTGCAACTGGAAGGCCAGGGCCAACATCGTTG
GCTGAGCGGTAACGCGGCGCTGGACGTTTTCCACCAGGATCCGGCGGAGCTGCGTGACGATTGGCAAACC
CTGGTGCTGTGCGTTCCGGCGGACAGCTACCTGGATGTGGTTCGTGGTCTGCCGTGGGAACGTCTGGGTG
GCGTGCGTACCCTGCTGCTGGTTAGCGCGTTTATCGGTGCGAACCTGCTGGTGCGTAGCGCGCTGCCGGC
GGGTTGCCAGGCGACCGTTCTGAGCCTGAGCAGCTACTATGCGGCGACCAAAGTGATTGACGAAACCCAG
CCGCTGCGTGCGCTGACCAAGGCGGTGAAACGTCGTGTTTACCTGGGCAGCAGCCGTCCGGATTGCCCGG
CGCGTGAGACCTGGCGTCGTGTGCTGGCGGGTAGCGGCGTTGAAGTGGTTCCGCTGGCGACCCCGGAGGC
GGCGGAAGGTCGTAACGTGACCACCTATGTTCACAGCCCGTTCTTTCTGGGCGAGTTCGCGCTGGCGCGT
ATCCTGAGCGAACAGGGTCCGCCGGGCTTTATGTACAAACTGTATCCGGAAGGTCCGATTACCCCGGGTG
CGATTGGTGCGATGCGTCGTCTGTGGTGCGAGCTGAGCGAACTGCTGCGTCGTATGGGCGCGGAACCGCT
GAACCTGCTGCGTTTCCTGAACGACGATAACTATCCGGTTCACGAGACCATGCTGCCGCGTGCGAGCATT
GACGGTTTTGCGGAAGCGGGCGCGGAGCGTCAGGAATACCTGCTGTTCGTGCGTTATGCGGCGCTGCTGG
TTGACCCGTTTAGCCCGGCGGATGAGCAAGGTCGTCACTTCGATTTTAGCGCGGTGCCGTTCCGTCGTGT
TAGCCGTGACGAGGATGGTCTGTGGCGTCTGCCGCGTGTTCCGCTGGAAGACTACCGTAAACTGGCGCTG
ATTGTGGCGCTGGCGGCGCACTTTGATCTGGCGATGCCGCAGGCGCGTAGCCTGCTGGCGAGCTATGAAA
ACGCTGTGAGCCGTTTTATTGACTGCCAAGGTGCGAGCCAATGCCACCCGAGCCTGTATCCGATTGACAG
CCGTCCGGCGGCGGATGCGATTTATCGTCAATGGTGCAGCACCTGCTAACTCGAGCACCACCACCACCAC
CACTGAGATCCGGCTGCTAACAAAGCCCGAAAGGAAGCTGAGTTGGCTGCTGCCACCGCTGAGCAATAAC
TAGCATAACCCCTTGGGGCCTCTAAACGGGTCTTGAGGGGTTTTTTGCTGAAAGGAGGAACTATATCCGG
ATTGGCGAATGGG
[124 nt withheld, positions 1624-1747]
C
[91 nt withheld, positions 1749-1839]
A
[49 nt withheld, positions 1841-1889]
CCTTTGACGTTGGAGTCCACGTTCTTT
[37 nt withheld, positions 1917-1953]
ACCCTATCTCGGTCTATTCTTTTGATTTATAAGGGATTTTGCCGATTTCGGCCTATTGGTTAAAAAATGA
GCTGATTTAACAAAAATTTAACGCGAATTTTAACAAAATATTAACGCTTACAATTTAGGTGGCACTTTTC
GGGGAAATGTGCGCGGAACCCCTATTTGTTTATTTTTCTAAATACATTCAAATATGTATCCGCTCATGAA
TTAATTCTTAGAAAAACTCATCGAGCATCAAATGAAACTGCAATTTATTCATATCAGGATTATCAATACC
ATATTTTTGAAAAAGCCGTTTCTGTAATGAAGGAGAAAACTCACCGAGGCAGTTCCATAGGATGGCAAGA
TCCTGGTATCGGTCTGCGATTCCGACTCGTCCAACATCAATACAACCTATTAATTTCCCCTCGTCAAAAA
TAAGGTTATCAAGTGAGAAATCACCATGAGTGACGACTGAATCCGGTGAGAATGGCAAAAGTTTATGCAT
TTCTTTCCAGACTTGTTCAACAGGCCAGCCATTACGCTCGTCATCAAAATCACTCGCATCAACCAAACCG
TTATTCATTCGTGATTGCGCCTGAGCGAGACGAAATACGCGATCGCTGTTAAAAGGACAATTACAAACAG
GAATCGAATGCAACCGGCGCAGGAACACTGCCAGCGCATCAACAATATTTTCACCTGAATCAGGATATTC
TTCTAATACCTGGAATGCTGTTTTCCCGGGGATCGCAGTGGTGAGTAACCATGCATCATCAGGAGTACGG
ATAAAATGCTTGATGGTCGGAAGAGGCATAAATTCCGTCAGCCAGTTTAGTCTGACCATCTCATCTGTAA
CATCATTGGCAACGCTACCTTTGCCATGTTTCAGAAACAACTCTGGCGCATCGGGCTTCCCATACAATCG
ATAGATTGTCGCACCTGATTGCCCGACATTATCGCGAGCCCATTTATACCCATATAAATCAGCATCCATG
TTGGAATTTAATCGCGGCCTAGAGCAAGACGTTTCCCGTTGAATATGGCTCATAACACCCCTTGTATTAC
TGTTTATGTAAGCAGACAGTTTTATTGTTCATGACCAAAATCCCTTAACGTGAGTTTTCGTTCCACTGAG
CGTCAGACCCCGTAGAAAAGATCAAAGGATCTTCTTGAGATCCTTTTTTTCTGCGCGTAATCTGCTGCTT
GCAAACAAAAAAACCACCGCTACCAGCGGTGGTTTGTTTGCCGGATCAAGAGCTACCAACTCTTTTTCCG
AAGGTAACTGGCTTCAGCAGAGCGCAGATACCAAATACTGTCCTTCTAGTGTAGCCGTAGTTAGGCCACC
ACTTCAAGAACTCTGTAGCACCGCCTACATACCTCGCTCTGCTAATCCTGTTACCAGTGGCTGCTGCCAG
TGGCGATAAGTCGTGTCTTACCGGGTTGGACTCAAGACGATAGTTACCGGATAAGGCGCAGCGGTCGGGC
TGAACGGGGGGTTCGTGCACACAGCCCAGCTTGGAGCGAACGACCTACACCGAACTGAGATACCTACAGC
GTGAGCTATGAGAAAGCGCCACGCTTCCCGAAGGGAGAAAGGCGGACAGGTATCCGGTAAGCGGCAGGGT
CGGAACAGGAGAGCGCACGAGGGAGCTTCCAGGGGGAAACGCCTGGTATCTTTATAGTCCTGTCGGGTTT
CGCCACCTCTGACTTGAGCGTCGATTTTTGTGATGCTCGTCAGGGGGGCGGAGCCTATGGAAAAACGCCA
GCAACGCGGCCTTTTTACGGTTCCTGGCCTTTTGCTGGCCTTTTGCTCACATGTTCTTTCCTGCGTTATC
CCCTGATTCTGTGGATAACCGTATTACCGCCTTTGAGTGAGCTGATACCGCTCGCCGCAGCCGAACGACC
GAGCGCAGCGAGTCAGTGAGCGAGGAAGCGGAAGAGCGCCTGATGCGGTATTTTCTCCTTACGCATCTGT
GCGGTATTTCACACCGCAATGGTGCACTCTCAGTACAATCTGCTCTGATGCCGCATAGTTAAGCCAGTAT
ACACTCCGCTATCGCTACGTGACTGGGTCATGGCTGCGCCCCGACACCCGCCAACACCCGCTGACGCGCC
CTGACGGGCTTGTCTGCTCCCGGCATCCGCTTACAGACAAGCTGTGACCGTCTCCGGGAGCTGCATGTGT
CAGAGGTTTTCACCGTCATCACCGAAACGCGCGAGGCAGCTGCGGTAAAGCTCATCAGCGTGGTCGTGAA
GCGATTCACAGATGTCTGCCTGTTCATCCGCGTCCAGCTCGTTGAGTTTCTCCAGAAGCGTTAATGTCTG
GCTTCTGATAAAGCGGGCCATGTTAAGGGCGGTTTTTTCCTGTTTGGTCACTGATGCCTCCGTGTAAGGG
GGATTTCTGTTCATGGGGGTAATGATACCGATGAAACGAGAGAGGATGCTCACGATACGGGTTACTGATG
ATGAACATGCCCGGTTACTGGAACGTTGTGAGGGTAAACAACTGGCGGTATGGATGCGGCGGGACCAGAG
AAAAATCACTCAGGGTCAATGCCAGCGCTTCGTTAATACAGATGTAGGTGTTCCACAGGGTAGCCAGCAG
CATCCTGCGATGCAGATCCGGAACATAATGGTGCAGGGCGCTGACTTCCGCGTTTCCAGACTTTACGAAA
CACGGAAACCGAAGACCATTCATGTTGTTGCTCAGGTCGCAGACGTTTTGCAGCAGCAGTCGCTTCACGT
TCGCTCGCGTATCGGTGATTCATTCTGCTAACCAGTAAGGCAACCCCGCCAGCCTAGCCGGGTCCTCAAC
GACAGGAGCACGATCATGCGCACCCGTGGGGCCGCCATGCCGGCGATAATGGCCTGCTTCTCGCCGAAAC
GTTTGGTGGCGGGACCAGTGACGAAGGCTTGAGCGAGGGCGTGCAAGATTCCGAATACCGCAAGCGACAG
GCCGATCATCGTCGCGCTCCAGCGAAAGCGGTCCTCGCCGAAAATGACCCAGAGCGCTGCCGGCACCTGT
CCTACGAGTTGCATGATAAAGAAGACAGTCATAAGTGCGGCGACGATAGTCATGCCCCGCGCCCACCGGA
AGGAGCTGACTGGGTTGAAGGCTCTCAAGGGCATCGGTCGAGATCCCGGTGCCTAATGAGTGAGCTAACT
TACATTAATTGCGTTGCGCTCACTGCCCGCTTTCCAGTCGGGAAACCTGTCGTGCCAGCTGCATTAATGA
ATCGGCCAACGCGCGGGGAGAGGCGGTTTGCGTATTGGGCGCCAGGGTGGTTTTTCTTTTCACCAGTGAG
ACGGGCAACAGCTGATTGCCCTTCACCGCCTGGCCCTGAGAGAGTTGCAGCAAGCGGTCCACGCTGGTTT
GCCCCAGCAGGCGAAAATCCTGTTTGATGGTGGTTAACGGCGGGATATAACATGAGCTGTCTTCGGTATC
GTCGTATCCCACTACCGAGATATCCGCACCAACGCGCAGCCCGGACTCGGTAATGGCGCGCATTGCGCCC
AGCGCCATCTGATCGTTGGCAACCAGCATCGCAGTGGGAACGATGCCCTCATTCAGCATTTGCATGGTTT
GTTGAAAACCGGACATGGCACTCCAGTCGCCTTCCCGTTCCGCTATCGGCTGAATTTGATTGCGAGTGAG
ATATTTATGCCAGCCAGCCAGACGCAGACGCGCCGAGACAGAACTTAATGGGCCCGCTAACAGCGCGATT
TGCTGGTGACCCAATGCGACCAGATGCTCCACGCCCAGTCGCGTACCGTCTTCATGGGAGAAAATAATAC
TGTTGATGGGTGTCTGGTCAGAGACATCAAGAAATAACGCCGGAACATTAGTGCAGGCAGCTTCCACAGC
AATGGCATCCTGGTCATCCAGCGGATAGTTAATGATCAGCCCACTGACGCGTTGCGCGAGAAGATTGTGC
ACCGCCGCTTTACAGGCTTCGACGCCGCTTCGTTCTACCATCGACACCACCACGCTGGCACCCAGTTGAT
CGGCGCGAGATTTAATCGCCGCGACAATTTGCGACGGCGCGTGCAGGGCCAGACTGGAGGTGGCAACGCC
AATCAGCAACGACTGTTTGCCCGCCAGTTGTTGTGCCACGCGGTTGGGAATGTAATTCAGCTCCGCCATC
GCCGCTTCCACTTTTTCCCGCGTTTTCGCAGAAACGTGGCTGGCCTGGTTCACCACGCGGGAAACGGTCT
GATAAGAGACACCGGCATACTCTGCGACATCGTATAACGTTACTGGTTTCACATTCACCACCCTGAATTG
ACTCTCTTCCGGGCGCTATCATGCCATACCGCGAAAGGTTTTGCGCCATTCGATGGTGTCCGGGATCTCG
ACGCTCTCCCTTATGCGACTCCTGCATTAGGAAGCAGCCCAGTAGTAGGTTGAGGCCGTTGAGCACCGCC
GCCGCAAGGAATGGTGCATGCAAGGAGATGGCGCCCAACAGTCCCCCGGCCACGGGGCCTGCCACCATAC
CCACGCCGAAACAAGCGCTCATGAGCCCGAAGTGGCGAGCCCGATCTTCCCCATCGGTGATGTCGGCGAT
ATAGGCGCCAGCAACCGCACCTGTGGCGCCGGTGATGCCGGCCACGATGCGTCCGGCGTAGAGGATCGAG
ATCTCGATCCCGCGAAAT
